>Addgene plasmid #62316 | pJZC548 | depositor full sequence | sequence record 102313 | pJZC548 sequence 5230 bps
GCGATTAAGTTGGGTAACGCCAGGGTTTTCCCAGTCACGACGTTGTAAAACGACGGCCAGTGAATTGTAA
TACGACTCACTATAGGGCGAATTGGAGCTCACTCGGAATTCTCTTTGAAAAGATAATGTATGATTATGCT
TTCACTCATATTTATACAGAAACTTGATGTTTTCTTTCGAGTATATACAAGGTGATTACATGTACGTTTG
AAGTACAACTCTAGATTTTGTAGTGCCCTCTTGGGCTAGCGGTAAAGGTGCGCATTTTTTCACACCCTAC
AATGTTCTGTTCAAAAGATTTTGGTCAAACGCTGTAGAAGTGAAAGTTGGTGCGCATGTTTCGGCGTTCG
AAACTTCTCCGCAGTGAAAGATAAATGATCACTTTTCTCTATCACTGATAGTTTTAGAGCTAGAAATAGC
AAGTTAAAATAAGGCTAGTCCGTTATCAACTTGAAAAAGTGGCACCGAGTCGGTGCAACATAAGGAGTTT
ATATGGAAACCCTTATGTTTTTTTGTTTTTTATGTCTCTGCAGAGTTCGGTACCAGCTTTTGTTCCCTTT
AGTGAGGGTTAATTTCGAGCTTGGCGTAATCATGGTCATAGCTGTTTCCTGTGTGAAATTGTTATCCGCT
CACAATTCCACACAACATACGAGCCGGAAGCATAAAGTGTAAAGCCTGGGGTGCCTAATGAGTGAGCTAA
CTCACATTAATTGCGTTGCGCTCACTGCCCGCTTTCCAGTCGGGAAACCTGTCGTGCCAGCTGCATTAAT
GAATCGGCCAACGCGCGGGGAGAGGCGGTTTTCGTATTGGGCGCTCTTCCGCTTCCTCGCTCACTGACTC
GCTGCGCTCGGTCGTTCGGCTGCGGCGAGCGGTATCAGCTCACTCAAAGGCGGTAATACGGTTATCCACA
GAATCAGGGGATAACGCAGGAAAGAACATGTGAGCAAAAGGCCAGCAAAAGGCCAGGAACCGTAAAAAGG
CCGCGTTGCTGGCGTTTTTCCATAGGCTCGGCCCCCCTGACGAGCATCACAAAAATCGACGCTCAAGTCA
GAGGTGGCGAAACCCGACAGGACTATAAAGATACCAGGCGTTCCCCCCTGGAAGCTCCCTCGTGCGCTCT
CCTGTTCCGACCCTGCCGCTTACCGGATACCTGTCCGCCTTTCTCCCTTCGGGAAGCGTGGCGCTTTCTC
AATGCTCACGCTGTAGGTATCTCAGTTCGGTGTAGGTCGTTCGCTCCAAGCTGGGCTGTGTGCACGAACC
CCCCGTTCAGCCCGACCGCTGCGCCTTATCCGGTAACTATCGTCTTGAGTCCAACCCGGTAAGACACGAC
TTATCGCCACTGGCAGCAGCCACTGGTAACAGGATTAGCAGAGCGAGGTATGTAGGCGGTGCTACAGAGT
TCTTGAAGTGGTGGCCTAACTACGGCTACACTAGAAGGACAGTATTTGGTATCTGCGCTCTGCTGAAGCC
AGTTACCTTCGGAAAAAGAGTTGGTAGCTCTTGATCCGGCAAACAAACCACCGCTGGTAGCGGTGGTTTT
TTTGTTTGCAAGCAGCAGATTACGCGCAGAAAAAAAGGATCTCAAGAAGATCCTTTGATCTTTTCTACGG
GGTCTGACGCTCAGTGGAACGAAAACTCACGTTAAGGGATTTTGGTCATGAGATTATCAAAAAGGATCTT
CACCTAGATCCTTTTAAATTAAAAATGAAGTTTTAAATCAATCTAAAGTATATATGAGTAAACTTGGTCT
GACAGTTACCAATGCTTAATCAGTGAGGCACCTATCTCAGCGATCTGTCTATTTCGTTCATCCATAGTTG
CCTGACTGCCCGTCGTGTAGATAACTACGATACGGGAGGGCTTACCATCTGGCCCCAGTGCTGCAATGAT
ACCGCGAGACCCACGCTCACCGGCTCCAGATTTATCAGCAATAAACCAGCCAGCCGGAAGGGCCGAGCGC
AGAAGTGGTCCTGCAACTTTATCCGCCTCCATCCAGTCTATTAATTGTTGCCGGGAAGCTAGAGTAAGTA
GTTCGCCAGTTAATAGTTTGCGCAACGTTGTTGCCATTGCTACAGGCATCGTGGTGTCACGCTCGTCGTT
TGGTATGGCTTCATTCAGCTCCGGTTCCCAACGATCAAGGCGAGTTACATGATCCCCCATGTTGTGAAAA
AAAGCGGTTAGCTCCTTCGGTCCTCCGATCGTTGTCAGAAGTAAGTTGGCCGCAGTGTTATCACTCATGG
TTATGGCAGCACTGCATAATTCTCTTACTGTCATGCCATCCGTAAGATGCTTTTCTGTGACTGGTGAGTA
CTCAACCAAGTCATTCTGAGAATAGTGTATGCGGCGACCGAGTTGCTCTTGCCCGGCGTCAATACGGGAT
AATACCGCGCCACATAGCAGAACTTTAAAAGTGCTCATCATTGGAAAACGTTCTTCGGGGCGAAAACTCT
CAAGGATCTTACCGCTGTTGAGATCCAGTTCGATGTAACCCACTCGTGCACCCAACTGATCTTCAGCATC
TTTTACTTTCACCAGCGTTTCTGGGTGAGCAAAAACAGGAAGGCAAAATGCCGCAAAAAAGGGAATAAGG
GCGACACGGAAATGTTGAATACTCATACTCTTCCTTTTTCAATATTATTGAAGCATTTATCAGGGTTATT
GTCTCATGAGCGGATACATATTTGAATGTATTTAGAAAAATAAACAAATAGGGGTTCCGCGCACATTTCC
CCGAAAAGTGCCACCTGGGTCCTTTTCATCACGTGCTATAAAAATAATTATAATTTAAATTTTTTAATAT
AAATATATAAATTAAAAATAGAAAGTAAAAAAAGAAATTAAAGAAAAAATAGTTTTTGTTTTCCGAAGAT
GTAAAAGACTCTAGGGGGATCGCCAACAAATACTACCTTTTATCTTGCTCTTCCTGCTCTCAGGTATTAA
TGCCGAATTGTTTCATCTTGTCTGTGTAGAAGACCACACACGAAAATCCTGTGATTTTACATTTTACTTA
TCGTTAATCGAATGTATATCTATTTAATCTGCTTTTCTTGTCTAATAAATATATATGTAAAGTACGCTTT
TTGTTGAAATTTTTTAAACCTTTGTTTATTTTTTTTTCTTCATTCCGTAACTCTTCTACCTTCTTTATTT
ACTTTCTAAAATCCAAATACAAAACATAAAAATAAATAAACACAGAGTAAATTCCCAAATTATTCCATCA
TTAAAAGATACGAGGCGCGTGTAAGTTACAGGCAAGCGATCCGTCCTAAGAAACCATTATTATCATGACA
TTAACCTATAAAAATAGGCGTATCACGAGGCCCTTTCGTCTCGCGCGTTTCGGTGATGACGGTGAAAACC
TCTGACACATGCAGCTCCCGGAGACGGTCACAGCTTGTCTGTAAGCGGATGCCGGGAGCAGACAAGCCCG
TCAGGGCGCGTCAGCGGGTGTTGGCGGGTGTCGGGGCTGGCTTAACTATGCGGCATCAGAGCAGATTGTA
CTGAGAGTGCACCACGCTTTTCAATTCAATTCATCATTTTTTTTTTATTCTTTTTTTTGATTTCGGTTTC
CTTGAAATTTTTTTGATTCGGTAATCTCCGAACAGAAGGAAGAACGAAGGAAGGAGCACAGACTTAGATT
GGTATATATACGCATATGTAGTGTTGAAGAAACATGAAATTGCCCAGTATTCTTAACCCAACTGCACAGA
ACAAAAACGTGCAGGAAACGAAGATAAATCATGTCGAAAGCTACATATAAGGAACGTGCTGCTACTCATC
CTAGTCCTGTTGCTGCCAAGCTATTTAATATCATGCACGAAAAGCAAACAAACTTGTGTGCTTCATTGGA
TGTTCGTACCACCAAGGAATTACTGGAGTTAGTTGAAGCATTAGGTCCCAAAATTTGTTTACTAAAAACA
CATGTGGATATCTTGACTGATTTTTCCATGGAGGGCACAGTTAAGCCGCTAAAGGCATTATCCGCCAAGT
ACAATTTTTTACTCTTCGAAGACAGAAAATTTGCTGACATTGGTAATACAGTCAAATTGCAGTACTCTGC
GGGTGTATACAGAATAGCAGAATGGGCAGACATTACGAATGCACACGGTGTGGTGGGCCCAGGTATTGTT
AGCGGTTTGAAGCAGGCGGCAGAAGAAGTAACAAAGGAACCTAGAGGCCTTTTGATGTTAGCAGAATTGT
CATGCAAGGGCTCCCTATCTACTGGAGAATATACTAAGGGTACTGTTGACATTGCGAAGAGCGACAAAGA
TTTTGTTATCGGCTTTATTGCTCAAAGAGACATGGGTGGAAGAGATGAAGGTTACGATTGGTTGATTATG
ACACCCGGTGTGGGTTTAGATGACAAGGGAGACGCATTGGGTCAACAGTATAGAACCGTGGATGATGTGG
TCTCTACAGGATCTGACATTATTATTGTTGGAAGAGGACTATTTGCAAAGGGAAGGGATGCTAAGGTAGA
GGGTGAACGTTACAGAAAAGCAGGCTGGGAAGCATATTTGAGAAGATGCGGCCAGCAAAACTAAAAAACT
GTATTATAAGTAAATGCATGTATACTAAACTCACAAATTAGAGCTTCAATTTAATTATATCAGTTATTAC
CCTATGCGGTGTGAAATACCGCACAGATGCGTAAGGAGAAAATACCGCATCAGGAAATTGTAAACGTTAA
TATTTTGTTAAAATTCGCGTTAAATTTTTGTTAAATCAGCTCATTTTTTAACCAATAGGCCGAAATCGGC
AAAATCCCTTATAAATCAAAAGAATAGACCGAGATAGGGT
[37 nt withheld, positions 4801-4837]
AAAGAACGTGGACTCCAACGTCAAAGG
[49 nt withheld, positions 4865-4913]
T
[91 nt withheld, positions 4915-5005]
G
[124 nt withheld, positions 5007-5130]
CGCGCCATTCGCCATTCAGGCTGCGCAACTGTTGGGAAGGGCGATCGGTGCGGGCCTCTTCGCTATTACG
CCAGCTGGCGAAGGGGGGATGTGCTGCAAG
Features (pLannotate 1.2.2; 21 found; start..end, strand, type, name):
     68..86      +  promoter       T7 promoter: promoter for bacteriophage T7 RNA polymerase
    112..380     +  promoter       SNR52 promoter: promoter for the S. cerevisiae small nucleolar RNA gene SNR52
    379..401     -  protein_bind   tetracycline response element (fragment): contains seven copies of the tetracycline operator tetO tetracycline repressor TetR
    401..476     +  misc_RNA       gRNA scaffold: guide RNA scaffold for the Streptococcus pyogenes CRISPR/Cas9 system
    508..527     +  terminator     SUP4 terminator: transcription terminator for the S. cerevisiae SUP4 tRNA gene
    556..574     -  promoter       T3 promoter: promoter for bacteriophage T3 RNA polymerase
    619..635     -  protein_bind   lac operator: The lac repressor binds to the lac operator to inhibit transcription in E. coli. This inhibition can be relieved by adding lactose or isopropyl-β-D-thiogalactopyranoside (IPTG). lac repressor encoded by lacI
    643..673     -  promoter       lac promoter: promoter for the E. coli lac operon
    688..709     -  protein_bind   CAP binding site: CAP binding activates transcription in the presence of cAMP. E. coli catabolite activator protein
    722..814     -  CDS            lacI (fragment): lac repressor; lacI; The lac repressor binds to the lac operator to inhibit transcription in E. coli. This inhibition can be relieved by adding lactose or isopropyl-β-D-thiogalactopyranoside (IPTG).
    997..1585    -  rep_origin     ori: high-copy-number ColE1/pMB1/pBR322/pUC origin of replication
   1756..2616    -  CDS            AmpR: β-lactamase; bla; confers resistance to ampicillin, carbenicillin, and related antibiotics
   2617..2721    -  promoter       AmpR promoter: bla
   2758..3261    +  misc_feature   CEN/ARS: S. cerevisiae CEN6 centromere fused to an autonomously replicating sequence
   3330..3365    +  CDS            rop (fragment): Rop protein, which maintains plasmids at low copy number; rop
   3467..3514    +  misc_feature   bom (fragment): basis of mobility region from pBR322
   3525..3740    +  promoter       URA3 promoter: S. cerevisiae URA3
   3741..4544    +  CDS            URA3: orotidine-5'-phosphate decarboxylase, required for uracil biosynthesis; S. cerevisiae URA3; yeast auxotrophic marker, counterselectable with 5-fluoroorotic acid (5-FOA)
   4623..4674    +  misc_feature   bom (fragment): basis of mobility region from pBR322
   4675..5130    -  rep_origin     f1 ori (sequence partly withheld): f1 bacteriophage origin of replication; arrow indicates direction of (+) strand synthesis
   5138..65      -  CDS            lacZα (fragment) (across the origin): LacZα fragment of β-galactosidase; lacZ fragment
