[The description below was written by a language model from this plasmid's Addgene catalogue record and pLannotate feature annotations shown in this document.]
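Description:
pJZC548 is a yeast expression plasmid built on the pRS416 backbone, a low-copy centromeric shuttle vector. In Saccharomyces cerevisiae it is maintained through a CEN6/ARS element and selected by the URA3 auxotrophic marker, which can also be counterselected with 5-FOA. In E. coli it replicates from a high-copy ColE1/pUC-type origin and is selected with ampicillin via the β-lactamase gene. Typical backbone remnants are also annotated, including an f1 origin, lacZα fragment, lac promoter/operator and flanking T7 and T3 promoters around the cloning region.

The payload is a compact RNA polymerase III expression cassette. The SNR52 small nucleolar RNA promoter drives a single guide RNA built on the Streptococcus pyogenes Cas9 scaffold, and transcription ends at the SUP4 tRNA terminator. The 20-nt spacer overlaps a region the annotation software calls a tetracycline response element fragment, which suggests the guide targets a tetO-containing sequence such as a TRE-based reporter promoter, although the record does not state the target. According to the catalogue entry, the sgRNA carries one copy of the PP7 RNA hairpin. This element is not annotated separately, but a short unannotated gap between the scaffold and the terminator is consistent with a 3′ extension.

The PP7 hairpin is a recognition site for the PP7 bacteriophage coat protein, so the guide acts as a scaffold RNA. It specifies a genomic target through Cas9 (typically nuclease-dead dCas9) and also recruits PP7-fused effector proteins, such as transcriptional activators or repressors. Neither Cas9 nor the effector is encoded on this plasmid, so both must be supplied separately. The construct is intended for programmable, locus-specific transcriptional regulation in yeast.
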