Addgene plasmid #62316: pJZC548
Purpose: sgRNA with 1x PP7 for yeast cells
Depositing lab: Wendell Lim & Stanley Qi. Depositing organization: University of California, San Francisco (UCSF). Publication: Engineering Complex Synthetic Transcriptional Programs with CRISPR RNA Scaffolds. Zalatan JG, Lee ME, Almeida R, Gilbert LA, Whitehead EH, La Russa M, Tsai JC, Weissman JS, Dueber JE, Qi LS, Lim WA. Cell. 2014 Dec 18. pii: S0092-8674(14)01570-0. doi: 10.1016/j.cell.2014.11.052. PubMed 25533786.
Backbone
  Vector backbone: pRS416
  Vector type: Yeast Expression
  Selectable markers: URA3
Growth in bacteria
  Bacterial resistance: Ampicillin, 100 μg/mL
  Growth temperature: 37°C
  Growth strain: Stbl3
  Copy number: Unknown
Gene/Insert
  Gene/Insert name: sgRNA + 1x PP7
  gRNA/shRNA sequence: ACTTTTCTCTATCACTGATA
  Promoter: SNR52
  Cloning method: Gibson Cloning
  Sequencing primers: 5′ tgtaaaacgacggccagt
Terms and licenses: Academic/Nonprofit Terms; Industry Terms: Not Available to Industry
How to cite: pJZC548 was a gift from Wendell Lim & Stanley Qi (Addgene plasmid # 62316 ; http://n2t.net/addgene:62316 ; RRID:Addgene_62316)
