>Addgene plasmid #62316 | pJZC548 | addgene partial sequence | sequence record 107355 | M13-Rev 5'-CAGGAAACAGCTATGACC-3'
GCTGGTACCGAACTCTGCAGAGACATAAAAAACAAAAAAACATAAGGGTTTCCATATAAACTCCTTATGT
TGCACCGACTCGGTGCCACTTTTTCAAGTTGATAACGGACTAGCCTTATTTTAACTTGCTATTTCTAGCT
CTAAAACTATCAGTGATAGAGAAAAGTGATCATTTATCTTTCACTGCGGAGAAGTTTCGAACGCCGAAAC
ATGCGCACCAACTTTCACTTCTACAGCGTTTGACCAAAATCTTTTGAACAGAACATTGTAGGGTGTGAAA
AAATGCGCACCTTTACCGCTAGCCCAAGAGGGCACTACAAAATCTAGAGTTGTACTTCAAACGTACATGT
AATCACCTTGTATATACTCGAAAGAAAACATCAAGTTTCTGTATAAATATGAGTGAAAGCATAATCATAC
ATTATCTTTTCAAAGAGAATTCCGAGTGAGCTCCAATTCGCCCTATAGTGAGTCGTATTACAATTCACTG
GCCGTCGTTTTACAACGTCGTGACTGGGAAAACCCTGGCGTTACCCAACTTAATCGC
